>Addgene plasmid #126040 | pTX1-RNA0 | addgene full sequence | sequence record 246191 | Addgene NGS Result
AGATCTTAATACGACTCACTATAGCACCACACGTGAGACCGGATCCGGCTGCTAACAAAGCCCGAAAGGA
AGCTGAGTTGGCTGCTGCCACCGCTGAGCAATAACTAGCATAACCCCTTGGGGCCTCTAAACGGGTCTTG
AGGGGTTTTTTGCTGAAAGGAGGAACTATATCCGAATTCGCTTCCTCGCTCACTGACTCGCTGCGCTCGG
TCGTTCGGCTGCGGCGAGCGGTATCAGCTCACTCAAAGGCGGTAATACGGTTATCCACAGAATCAGGGGA
TAACGCAGGAAAGAACATGTGAGCAAAAGGCCAGCAAAAGGCCAGGAACCGTAAAAAGGCCGCGTTGCTG
GCGTTTTTCCATAGGCTCCGCCCCCCTGACGAGCATCACAAAAATCGACGCTCAAGTCAGAGGTGGCGAA
ACCCGACAGGACTATAAAGATACCAGGCGTTTCCCCCTGGAAGCTCCCTCGTGCGCTCTCCTGTTCCGAC
CCTGCCGCTTACCGGATACCTGTCCGCCTTTCTCCCTTCGGGAAGCGTGGCGCTTTCTCATAGCTCACGC
TGTAGGTATCTCAGTTCGGTGTAGGTCGTTCGCTCCAAGCTGGGCTGTGTGCACGAACCCCCCGTTCAGC
CCGACCGCTGCGCCTTATCCGGTAACTATCGTCTTGAGTCCAACCCGGTAAGACACGACTTATCGCCACT
GGCAGCAGCCACTGGTAACAGGATTAGCAGAGCGAGGTATATAGGCGGTGCTACAGAGTTCTTGAAGTGG
TGGCCTAACTACGGCTACACTAGAAGAACAGTATTTGGTATCTGCGCTCTGCTGAAGCCAGTTACCTTCG
GAAAAAGAGTTGGTAGCTCTTGATCCGGCAAACAAACCACCGCTGGTAGCGGTGGTTTTTTTGTTTGCAA
GCAGCAGATTACGCGCAGAAAAAAAGGATCTCAAGAAGATCCTTTGATCTTTTCTACGGGGTCTGACGCT
CAGTGGAACGAAAACTCACGTTAAGGGATTTTGGTCATGAGATTATCAAAAAGGATCTTCACCTAGATCC
TTTTAAATTAAAAATGAAGTTTTAAATCAATCTAAAGTATATATGAGTAAACTTGGTCTGACAGTTACCA
ATGCTTAATCAGTGAGGCACCTATCTCAGCGATCTGTCTATTTCGTTCATCCATAGTTGCCTGACTCCCC
GTCGTGTAGATAACTACGATACGGGAGGGCTTACCATCTGGCCCCAGTGCAGCAATGATACCGCGGGAAC
CACGCTCACCGGCTCCAGATTTATCAGCAATAAACCAGCCAGCCGGAAGGGCCGAGCGCAGAAGTGGTCC
TGCAACTTTATCCGCCTCCATCCAGTCTATTAATTGTTGCCGGGAAGCTAGAGTAAGTAGTTCGCCAGTT
AATAGTTTGCGCAACGTTGTTGCCATTGCTACAGGCATCGTGGTGTCACGCTCGTCGTTTGGTATGGCTT
CATTCAGCTCCGGTTCCCAACGATCAAGGCGAGTTACATGATCCCCCATGTTGTGCAAAAAAGCGGTTAG
CTCCTTCGGTCCTCCGATCGTTGTCAGAAGTAAGTTGGCCGCAGTGTTATCACTCATGGTTATGGCAGCA
CTGCATAATTCTCTTACTGTCATGCCATCCGTAAGATGCTTTTCTGTGACTGGTGAGTACTCAACCAAGT
CATTCTGAGAATAGTGTATGCGGCGACCGAGTTGCTCTTGCCCGGCGTCAATACGGGATAATACCGCGCC
ACATAGCAGAACTTTAAAAGTGCTCATCATTGGAAAACGTTCTTCGGGGCGAAAACTCTCAAGGATCTTA
CCGCTGTTGAGATCCAGTTCGATGTAACCCACTCGTGCACCCAACTGATCTTCAGCATCTTTTACTTTCA
CCAGCGTTTCTGGGTGAGCAAAAACAGGAAGGCAAAATGCCGCAAAAAAGGGAATAAGGGCGACACGGAA
ATGTTGAATACTCATACTCTTCCTTTTTCAATATTATTGAAGCATTTATCAGGGTTATTGTCTCATGAGC
GGATACATATTTGAATGTATTTAGAAAAATAAACAAATAGGGGTTCCGCGCACATTTCCCCGAAAAGTGC
CACCTGACGTCTAAGAAACCATTATTATCATGACATTAACCTATAAAAATAGGCGTATCACGAGGCCCTT
TCGTCTCGCGCGTTTCGGTGATGACGGTGAAAACCTCTGACACATGCAGCTCCCGGAGACGGTCACAGCT
TGTCTGTAAGCGGATGCCGGGAGCAGACAAGCCCGTCAGGGCGCGTCAGCGGGTGTTGGCGGGTGTCGGG
GCTGGCTTAACTATGCGGCATCAGAGCAGATTGTACTGAGAGTGCACCATA
Features (pLannotate 1.2.2; 8 found; start..end, strand, type, name):
      7..24      +  promoter       T7 promoter (fragment): promoter for bacteriophage T7 RNA polymerase
     48..97      +  CDS            SET1 (fragment): solubility-enhancement tag derived from T7 phage gene 10B
    105..152     +  terminator     T7 terminator: transcription terminator for bacteriophage T7 RNA polymerase
    356..944     -  rep_origin     ori: high-copy-number ColE1/pMB1/pBR322/pUC origin of replication
   1115..1975    -  CDS            AmpR: β-lactamase; bla; confers resistance to ampicillin, carbenicillin, and related antibiotics
   1976..2080    -  promoter       AmpR promoter: bla
   2175..2210    +  CDS            rop (fragment): Rop protein, which maintains plasmids at low copy number; rop
   2312..2361    +  misc_feature   bom (fragment): basis of mobility region from pBR322
