[The description below was written by a language model from this plasmid's Addgene catalogue record and pLannotate feature annotations shown in this document.]
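Description:
pTX1-RNA0 is a small (about 2.4 kb) bacterial plasmid built on pTX1, a pUC19-derived backbone, and serves as a DNA template for in vitro transcription rather than as an expression vector for cells. It is propagated in E. coli as a high-copy plasmid through the ColE1/pUC-type origin of replication. Selection is with ampicillin, using the β-lactamase gene (AmpR) driven by its native bla promoter.

The payload is a minimal T7 transcription unit. A T7 promoter lies a short distance upstream of a T7 terminator, and between them sits the synthetic insert RNA0, a very short designed RNA described in the record as a control. Bacteriophage T7 RNA polymerase initiates at the promoter and produces the RNA0 transcript, with the terminator available to limit read-through into the backbone. The automated annotation also reports a short fragment matching a solubility tag derived from T7 gene 10B in the region between promoter and terminator. Small fragments of rop and the pBR322 bom region are annotated elsewhere. These are partial matches, most likely residual phage- or pBR322-derived sequence rather than functional elements, and no protein-coding payload is described for the construct.

According to the record, the plasmid is used to transcribe RNA0 directly in an NMR tube as a control in "Systems NMR" experiments. This approach follows RNA, proteins and metabolites quantitatively within a single sample to analyse biomolecular networks. The record does not state how RNA0 relates to the other RNAs studied beyond its role as a control.
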