Addgene plasmid #126040: pTX1-RNA0
Purpose: In-vitro-transcription of control RNA0 in NMR tube for "Systems NMR" analysis
Depositing lab: Frédéric Allain. Depositing organization: ETH Zurich (Swiss Federal Institute of Technology). Publication: Systems NMR: single-sample quantification of RNA, proteins and metabolites for biomolecular network analysis. Nikolaev Y, Ripin N, Soste M, Picotti P, Iber D, Allain FH. Nat Methods. 2019 Aug;16(8):743-749. doi: 10.1038/s41592-019-0495-7. Epub 2019 Jul 29. PubMed 31363225.
Backbone
  Vector backbone: pTX1 (pUC19 derived)
Growth in bacteria
  Bacterial resistance: Ampicillin, 100 μg/mL
  Growth temperature: 37°C
  Growth strain: DH5alpha
  Copy number: High Copy
Gene/Insert
  Gene/Insert name: RNA0
  gRNA/shRNA sequence: GCACCACACG
  Species: Synthetic
Terms and licenses: Academic/Nonprofit Terms; Industry Terms: Not Available to Industry
How to cite: pTX1-RNA0 was a gift from Frédéric Allain (Addgene plasmid # 126040 ; http://n2t.net/addgene:126040 ; RRID:Addgene_126040)
