>Addgene plasmid #126040 | pTX1-RNA0 | depositor partial sequence | sequence record 241227 | Encoded RNA
GCACCACACG
